>Addgene plasmid #57853 | mKO-Zyxin-6 | depositor partial sequence | sequence record 89005 | insert sequence
AACGTCAGATCCGCTAGCGCTACCGGACTCAGATCTCGAGCTCAAGCTTCGAATTCCATGGCGGCCCCCC
GCCCGTCTCCCGCGATCCCCGTTTCGGTCTCGGCTCCGGCTTTTTACGCCCCGCAGAAGAAGTTCGGCCC
TGTGGTGGCCCCAAAGCCCAAAGTGAATCCCTTCCGGCCCAGGGACAGCGAGCCTCCCCCGGCACCCGGG
GCCCAGCGCGCACAGATGGGCCGGGTGGGCGATATTCCCCCGCCGCCCCCGGAAGACTTTCCCCTGCCTC
CACCTCCCCTTGCTGGGGATGGCGACGATGCAGAGGGTGCTCTGGGAGGTGCCTTCCCGCCGCCCCCTCC
CCCGATCGAGGAATCATTTCCCCCTGCGCCTCTGGAGGAGGAGATCTTCCCTTCCCCGCCGCCTCCTCCG
GAGGAGGAGGGAGGGCCTGAGGCCCCCATACCGCCCCCACCACAGCCCAGGGAGAAGGTGAGCAGTATTG
ATTTGGAGATCGACTCTCTGTCCTCACTGCTGGATGACATGACCAAGAATGATCCTTTCAAAGCCCGGGT
GTCATCTGGATATGTGCCCCCACCAGTGGCCACTCCATTCAGTTCCAAGTCCAGTACCAAGCCTGCAGCC
GGGGGCACAGCACCCCTGCCTCCTTGGAAGTCCCCTTCCAGCTCCCAGCCTCTGCCCCAGGTTCCGGCTC
CGGCTCAGAGCCAGACACAGTTCCATGTTCAGCCCCAGCCCCAGCCCAAGCCTCAGGTCCAACTCCATGT
CCAGTCCCAGACCCAGCCTGTGTCTTTGGCTAACACCCAGCCCCGAGGGCCCCCAGCCTCATCTCCGGCT
CCAGCCCCTAAGTTTTCTCCAGTGACTCCTAAGTTTACTCCTGTGGCTTCCAAGTTCAGTCCTGGAGCCC
CAGGTGGATCTGGGTCACAACCAAATCAAAAATTGGGGCACCCCGAAGCTCTTTCTGCTGGCACAGGCTC
CCCTCAACCTCCCAGCTTCACCTATGCCCAGCAGAGGGAGAAGCCCCGAGTGCAGGAGAAGCAGCACCCC
GTGCCCCCACCGGCTCAGAACCAAAACCAGGTGCGCTCCCCTGGGGCCCCAGGGCCCCTGACTCTGAAGG
AGGTGGAGGAGCTGGAGCAGCTGACCCAGCAGCTAATGCAGGACATGGAGCATCCTCAGAGGCAGAATGT
GGCTGTCAACGAACTCTGCGGCCGATGCCATCAACCCCTGGCCCGGGCGCAGCCAGCCGTCCGCGCTCTA
GGGCAGCTGTTCCACATCGCCTGCTTCACCTGCCACCAGTGTGCGCAGCAGCTCCAGGGCCAGCAGTTCT
ACAGTCTGGAGGGGGCGCCGTACTGCGAGGGCTGTTACACTGACACCCTGGAGAAGTGTAACACCTGCGG
GGAGCCCATCACTGACCGCATGCTGAGGGCCACGGGCAAGGCCTATCACCCGCACTGCTTCACCTGTGTG
GTCTGCGCCCGCCCCCTGGAGGGCACCTCCTTCATCGTGGACCAGGCCAACCGGCCCCACTGTGTCCCCG
ACTACCACAAGCAGTACGCCCCGAGGTGCTCCGTCTGCTCTGAGCCCATCATGCCTGAGCCTGGCCGAGA
TGAGACTGTGCGAGTGGTCGCCCTGGACAAGAACTTCCACATGAAGTGTTACAAGTGTGAGGACTGCGGG
AAGCCCCTGTCGATTGAGGCAGATGACAATGGCTGCTTCCCCCTGGACGGTCACGTGCTCTGTCGGAAGT
GCCACACTGCTAGAGCCCAGACGGATCCACCGGTCGCCACCATGGTGAGTGTGATTAAACCAGAGATGAA
GATGAGGTACTACATGGACGGCTCCGTCAATGGGCATGAGTTCACAATTGAAGGTGAAGGCACAGGCAGA
CCTTACGAGGGACATCAAGAGATGACACTACGCGTCACAATGGCCAAGGGCGGGCCAATGCCTTTCGCGT
TTGACTTAGTGTCACACGTGTTCTGTTACGGCCACAGACCTTTTACTAAATATCCAGAAGAGATACCAGA
CTATTTCAAACAAGCATTTCCTGAAGGCCTGTCATGGGAAAGGTCGTTGGAGTTCGAAGATGGTGGGTCC
GCTTCAGTCAGTGCGCATATAAGCCTTAGAGGAAACACCTTCTACCACAAATCCAAATTTACTGGGGTTA
ACTTTCCTGCCGATGGTCCTATCATGCAAAACCAAAGTGTTGATTGGGAGCCATCAACCGAGAAAATTAC
TGCCAGCGACGGAGTTCTGAAGGGTGATGTTACGATGTACCTAAAACTTGAAGGAGGCGGCAATCACAAA
TGCCAATTCAAGACTACTTACAAGGCGGCAAAAAAGATTCTTAAAATGCCAGGAAGCCATTACATCAGCC
ATCGCCTCGTCAGGAAAACCGAAGGCAACATTACTGAGCTGGTAGAAGATGCAGTAGCTCATTCCTAAGC
GGCCGCGACTCTAGATCATAATCAGCCATACCACA
