[The description below was written by a language model from this plasmid's Addgene catalogue record.]
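Description:
mKO-Zyxin-6 is a mammalian expression plasmid that produces human zyxin (ZYX) fused to the orange fluorescent protein mKO (monomeric Kusabira Orange). It is built on an mKO vector backbone of about 4.75 kb before the insert. The plasmid is maintained at high copy in E. coli under kanamycin selection. It also carries a neomycin resistance marker, so transfected mammalian cells can be selected with G418 to derive stable lines. The specific origin of replication and other backbone elements are not listed, and no feature table accompanies the entry.

The fusion is transcribed from the CMV promoter, a strong constitutive promoter in most mammalian cell types. The use of an SV40 polyadenylation-signal primer for sequencing suggests that an SV40 poly(A) signal lies downstream of the cassette. The record does not state whether mKO sits at the N- or C-terminus of zyxin. The cloning method is listed as unknown, and the "6" in the name is not explained, though it may denote a linker length.

Zyxin is a LIM-domain protein that concentrates at focal adhesions, and the construct's stated purpose is to label those structures in cells. The fluorescent tag is recorded with an excitation maximum of 548 nm and an emission maximum of 561 nm, which places it in the orange part of the spectrum and makes it suitable for pairing with green or far-red probes in multicolour experiments. The associated publication concerns dual-colour superresolution imaging of genetically expressed probes within individual adhesion complexes, which fits its use as a fluorescence microscopy marker for focal adhesion organisation and dynamics.
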