Addgene plasmid #57853: mKO-Zyxin-6
Purpose: Localization: Focal Adhesions, Excitation: 548, Emission: 561
Depositing lab: Michael Davidson. Depositing organization: Florida State University, Tallahassee. Publication: Dual-color superresolution imaging of genetically expressed probes within individual adhesion complexes. Shroff H, Galbraith CG, Galbraith JA, White H, Gillette J, Olenych S, Davidson MW, Betzig E. Proc Natl Acad Sci U S A. 2007 Dec 18;104(51):20308-13. Epub 2007 Dec 12. 10.1073/pnas.0710517105 PubMed 18077327.
Backbone
  Vector backbone: mKO
  Backbone size w/o insert (bp): 4750
  Vector type: Mammalian Expression
  Selectable markers: Neomycin (select with G418)
Growth in bacteria
  Bacterial resistance: Kanamycin, 50 μg/mL
  Growth temperature: 37°C
  Growth strain: DH5alpha
  Copy number: High Copy
Gene/Insert
  Gene/Insert name: Zyxin (alt name: NM_003461)
  Species: H. sapiens (human)
  Entrez Gene: ZYX (a.k.a. ESP-2, HED-2)
  Promoter: CMV
  Tag / fusion protein: mKO
  Cloning method: Unknown
  Sequencing primers: 5′ CMV-F; 3′ SV40pA-R
Terms and licenses: Academic/Nonprofit Terms; Industry Terms: Not Available to Industry
Depositor comments: . Excitation = 548; Emission = 561
How to cite: mKO-Zyxin-6 was a gift from Michael Davidson (Addgene plasmid # 57853 ; http://n2t.net/addgene:57853 ; RRID:Addgene_57853)
